>Addgene plasmid #147512 | pGEX-6P-1-HsTNRC6A_1209-1709-M2WA-CIM1-2mut-F1359A_S | depositor full sequence | sequence record 289959 | Full Sequence
ACGTTATCGACTGCACGGTGCACCAATGCTTCTGGCGTCAGGCAGCCATCGGAAGCTGTGGTATGGCTGT
GCAGGTCGTAAATCACTGCATAATTCGTGTCGCTCAAGGCGCACTCCCGTTCTGGATAATGTTTTTTGCG
CCGACATCATAACGGTTCTGGCAAATATTCTGAAATGAGCTGTTGACAATTAATCATCGGCTCGTATAAT
GTGTGGAATTGTGAGCGGATAACAATTTCACACAGGAAACAGTATTCATGTCCCCTATACTAGGTTATTG
GAAAATTAAGGGCCTTGTGCAACCCACTCGACTTCTTTTGGAATATCTTGAAGAAAAATATGAAGAGCAT
TTGTATGAGCGCGATGAAGGTGATAAATGGCGAAACAAAAAGTTTGAATTGGGTTTGGAGTTTCCCAATC
TTCCTTATTATATTGATGGTGATGTTAAATTAACACAGTCTATGGCCATCATACGTTATATAGCTGACAA
GCACAACATGTTGGGTGGTTGTCCAAAAGAGCGTGCAGAGATTTCAATGCTTGAAGGAGCGGTTTTGGAT
ATTAGATACGGTGTTTCGAGAATTGCATATAGTAAAGACTTTGAAACTCTCAAAGTTGATTTTCTTAGCA
AGCTACCTGAAATGCTGAAAATGTTCGAAGATCGTTTATGTCATAAAACATATTTAAATGGTGATCATGT
AACCCATCCTGACTTCATGTTGTATGACGCTCTTGATGTTGTTTTATACATGGACCCAATGTGCCTGGAT
GCGTTCCCAAAATTAGTTTGTTTTAAAAAACGTATTGAAGCTATCCCACAAATTGATAAGTACTTGAAAT
CCAGCAAGTATATAGCATGGCCTTTGCAGGGCTGGCAAGCCACGTTTGGTGGTGGCGACCATCCTCCAAA
ATCGGATCTGGAAGTTCTGTTCCAGGGGCCCCTGGGATCCCCAAACCTGTTGGTGAAGCAGCAGACTCCA
CCATCTCAGCAGCAGCCACTCCATCAGCCAGCCATGAAGTCTTTCCTTGACAATGTCATGCCCCACACTA
CACCTGAGCTGCAAAAAGGGCCATCACCAATAAATGCTTTCAGCAACTTCCCTATAGGCTTGAACTCAAA
CTTGAATGTAAATATGGATATGAACAGTATTAAAGAGCCAGCTGCTGCTGCTAGGGCTGCTACGACAGTG
GACAGCATTTCTGTGAACACATCTTTGGATCAAAACTCCAGCAAACATGGTGCTATTTCAAGTGGTTTCA
GGCTGGAAGAGTCTCCATTTGTTCCCTATGACTTTATGAACAGCAGTACTTCACCAGCCAGTCCTCCAGG
TTCAATAGGAGATGGCTGGCCACGTGCCAAATCGCCTAACGGCTCTAGCAGTGTTAATTGGCCACCAGAA
GCTCGTCCTGGTGAGCCATGGAAAGGTTATCCAAACATTGACCCTGAAACTGACCCTTACGTCACTCCTG
GCAGTGTCATAAACAATCTTTCAATTAATACTGTGCGGGAAGTTGACCACCTCAGGGACAGGAACAGTGG
GTCATCCTCATCCTTGACAACCACGCTGCCTTCAACTAGTGCCGCGTCATCCATTCGTGCCTCCAACTAC
AACGTTCCCCTCAGCAGTACAGCACAAAGCACTTCAGCCAGAAATAGTGATTCCAAATTGACAGCGTCTC
CTGGTTCAGTTACAAACACCTCTCTGGCTCATGAGCTGGCGAAGGTCCCTTTGCCACCTAAAAACATCAC
TGCTCCGTCCCGCCCACCTCCGGGACTGACTGGTCAGAAGCCACCCTTGTCTACGGCGGATAATTCTCCC
CTTCGTATAGGTGGAGGAGCGGGAAATTCTGACGCCAGATATACCCCAGGTTCCAGCGCGGGTGAGAGCA
GCTCAGGGAGAATAACAAATTGGCTTGTTCTAAAAAACCTTACACCTCAGATCGATGGCTCAACTCTGCG
CACTCTGTGCATGCAGCACGGCCCGCTGATCACATTCCACCTGAACCTCCCTCACGGAAATGCTCTGGTC
CGCTACAGTTCAAAAGAAGAGGTAGTGGAGGCACAAAAGTCTCTGCACATGTGTGTACTGGGGAACACTA
CTATTCTTGCTGAGTTTGCCAGTGAAGAGGAGATCAGTCGTTTCTTTGCACAAAGCCAGTCTCTGACCCC
TTCTCCCGGCTGGCAGTCTCTCGGGTCCAGCCAGAGCCGGCTGGGCTCCCTCGACTGTTCCCACTCATTC
TCCAGCCGGACCGATCTCAATCACTGGAATGGTGCTGGGCTGTCGGGAACTAACTGTGGAGACCTTCACG
GCACTTCAGCTGCTGCTACCCCGCATTATTCCACAAGCGCTGCTGCTCCCCCAAGCAGCAGCGACCCCCG
AGGAATTAGCAGCCCATCTCCCATTAACGCTTTTCTTTCTGTTGACCACCTGGGTGGGGGTGGAGAGTCC
ATGTAAGCGGCCGCATCGTGACTGACTGACGATCTGCCTCGCGCGTTTCGGTGATGACGGTGAAAACCTC
TGACACATGCAGCTCCCGGAGACGGTCACAGCTTGTCTGTAAGCGGATGCCGGGAGCAGACAAGCCCGTC
AGGGCGCGTCAGCGGGTGTTGGCGGGTGTCGGGGCGCAGCCATGACCCAGTCACGTAGCGATAGCGGAGT
GTATAATTCTTGAAGACGAAAGGGCCTCGTGATACGCCTATTTTTATAGGTTAATGTCATGATAATAATG
GTTTCTTAGACGTCAGGTGGCACTTTTCGGGGAAATGTGCGCGGAACCCCTATTTGTTTATTTTTCTAAA
TACATTCAAATATGTATCCGCTCATGAGACAATAACCCTGATAAATGCTTCAATAATATTGAAAAAGGAA
GAGTATGAGTATTCAACATTTCCGTGTCGCCCTTATTCCCTTTTTTGCGGCATTTTGCCTTCCTGTTTTT
GCTCACCCAGAAACGCTGGTGAAAGTAAAAGATGCTGAAGATCAGTTGGGTGCACGAGTGGGTTACATCG
AACTGGATCTCAACAGCGGTAAGATCCTTGAGAGTTTTCGCCCCGAAGAACGTTTTCCAATGATGAGCAC
TTTTAAAGTTCTGCTATGTGGCGCGGTATTATCCCGTGTTGACGCCGGGCAAGAGCAACTCGGTCGCCGC
ATACACTATTCTCAGAATGACTTGGTTGAGTACTCACCAGTCACAGAAAAGCATCTTACGGATGGCATGA
CAGTAAGAGAATTATGCAGTGCTGCCATAACCATGAGTGATAACACTGCGGCCAACTTACTTCTGACAAC
GATCGGAGGACCGAAGGAGCTAACCGCTTTTTTGCACAACATGGGGGATCATGTAACTCGCCTTGATCGT
TGGGAACCGGAGCTGAATGAAGCCATACCAAACGACGAGCGTGACACCACGATGCCTGCAGCAATGGCAA
CAACGTTGCGCAAACTATTAACTGGCGAACTACTTACTCTAGCTTCCCGGCAACAATTAATAGACTGGAT
GGAGGCGGATAAAGTTGCAGGACCACTTCTGCGCTCGGCCCTTCCGGCTGGCTGGTTTATTGCTGATAAA
TCTGGAGCCGGTGAGCGTGGGTCTCGCGGTATCATTGCAGCACTGGGGCCAGATGGTAAGCCCTCCCGTA
TCGTAGTTATCTACACGACGGGGAGTCAGGCAACTATGGATGAACGAAATAGACAGATCGCTGAGATAGG
TGCCTCACTGATTAAGCATTGGTAACTGTCAGACCAAGTTTACTCATATATACTTTAGATTGATTTAAAA
CTTCATTTTTAATTTAAAAGGATCTAGGTGAAGATCCTTTTTGATAATCTCATGACCAAAATCCCTTAAC
GTGAGTTTTCGTTCCACTGAGCGTCAGACCCCGTAGAAAAGATCAAAGGATCTTCTTGAGATCCTTTTTT
TCTGCGCGTAATCTGCTGCTTGCAAACAAAAAAACCACCGCTACCAGCGGTGGTTTGTTTGCCGGATCAA
GAGCTACCAACTCTTTTTCCGAAGGTAACTGGCTTCAGCAGAGCGCAGATACCAAATACTGTCCTTCTAG
TGTAGCCGTAGTTAGGCCACCACTTCAAGAACTCTGTAGCACCGCCTACATACCTCGCTCTGCTAATCCT
GTTACCAGTGGCTGCTGCCAGTGGCGATAAGTCGTGTCTTACCGGGTTGGACTCAAGACGATAGTTACCG
GATAAGGCGCAGCGGTCGGGCTGAACGGGGGGTTCGTGCACACAGCCCAGCTTGGAGCGAACGACCTACA
CCGAACTGAGATACCTACAGCGTGAGCTATGAGAAAGCGCCACGCTTCCCGAAGGGAGAAAGGCGGACAG
GTATCCGGTAAGCGGCAGGGTCGGAACAGGAGAGCGCACGAGGGAGCTTCCAGGGGGAAACGCCTGGTAT
CTTTATAGTCCTGTCGGGTTTCGCCACCTCTGACTTGAGCGTCGATTTTTGTGATGCTCGTCAGGGGGGC
GGAGCCTATGGAAAAACGCCAGCAACGCGGCCTTTTTACGGTTCCTGGCCTTTTGCTGGCCTTTTGCTCA
CATGTTCTTTCCTGCGTTATCCCCTGATTCTGTGGATAACCGTATTACCGCCTTTGAGTGAGCTGATACC
GCTCGCCGCAGCCGAACGACCGAGCGCAGCGAGTCAGTGAGCGAGGAAGCGGAAGAGCGCCTGATGCGGT
ATTTTCTCCTTACGCATCTGTGCGGTATTTCACACCGCATAAATTCCGACACCATCGAATGGTGCAAAAC
CTTTCGCGGTATGGCATGATAGCGCCCGGAAGAGAGTCAATTCAGGGTGGTGAATGTGAAACCAGTAACG
TTATACGATGTCGCAGAGTATGCCGGTGTCTCTTATCAGACCGTTTCCCGCGTGGTGAACCAGGCCAGCC
ACGTTTCTGCGAAAACGCGGGAAAAAGTGGAAGCGGCGATGGCGGAGCTGAATTACATTCCCAACCGCGT
GGCACAACAACTGGCGGGCAAACAGTCGTTGCTGATTGGCGTTGCCACCTCCAGTCTGGCCCTGCACGCG
CCGTCGCAAATTGTCGCGGCGATTAAATCTCGCGCCGATCAACTGGGTGCCAGCGTGGTGGTGTCGATGG
TAGAACGAAGCGGCGTCGAAGCCTGTAAAGCGGCGGTGCACAATCTTCTCGCGCAACGCGTCAGTGGGCT
GATCATTAACTATCCGCTGGATGACCAGGATGCCATTGCTGTGGAAGCTGCCTGCACTAATGTTCCGGCG
TTATTTCTTGATGTCTCTGACCAGACACCCATCAACAGTATTATTTTCTCCCATGAAGACGGTACGCGAC
TGGGCGTGGAGCATCTGGTCGCATTGGGTCACCAGCAAATCGCGCTGTTAGCGGGCCCATTAAGTTCTGT
CTCGGCGCGTCTGCGTCTGGCTGGCTGGCATAAATATCTCACTCGCAATCAAATTCAGCCGATAGCGGAA
CGGGAAGGCGACTGGAGTGCCATGTCCGGTTTTCAACAAACCATGCAAATGCTGAATGAGGGCATCGTTC
CCACTGCGATGCTGGTTGCCAACGATCAGATGGCGCTGGGCGCAATGCGCGCCATTACCGAGTCCGGGCT
GCGCGTTGGTGCGGATATCTCGGTAGTGGGATACGACGATACCGAAGACAGCTCATGTTATATCCCGCCG
TCAACCACCATCAAACAGGATTTTCGCCTGCTGGGGCAAACCAGCGTGGACCGCTTGCTGCAACTCTCTC
AGGGCCAGGCGGTGAAGGGCAATCAGCTGTTGCCCGTCTCACTGGTGAAAAGAAAAACCACCCTGGCGCC
CAATACGCAAACCGCCTCTCCCCGCGCGTTGGCCGATTCATTAATGCAGCTGGCACGACAGGTTTCCCGA
CTGGAAAGCGGGCAGTGAGCGCAACGCAATTAATGTGAGTTAGCTCACTCATTAGGCACCCCAGGCTTTA
CACTTTATGCTTCCGGCTCGTATGTTGTGTGGAATTGTGAGCGGATAACAATTTCACACAGGAAACAGCT
ATGACCATGATTACGGATTCACTGGCCGTCGTTTTACAACGTCGTGACTGGGAAAACCCTGGCGTTACCC
AACTTAATCGCCTTGCAGCACATCCCCCTTTCGCCAGCTGGCGTAATAGCGAAGAGGCCCGCACCGATCG
CCCTTCCCAACAGTTGCGCAGCCTGAATGGCGAATGGCGCTTTGCCTGGTTTCCGGCACCAGAAGCGGTG
CCGGAAAGCTGGCTGGAGTGCGATCTTCCTGAGGCCGATACTGTCGTCGTCCCCTCAAACTGGCAGATGC
ACGGTTACGATGCGCCCATCTACACCAACGTAACCTATCCCATTACGGTCAATCCGCCGTTTGTTCCCAC
GGAGAATCCGACGGGTTGTTACTCGCTCACATTTAATGTTGATGAAAGCTGGCTACAGGAAGGCCAGACG
CGAATTATTTTTGATGGCGTTGGAATT
Features (pLannotate 1.2.2; 17 found; start..end, strand, type, name):
      6..107     -  CDS            yciV (fragment): RNAAM_ECOLI - Also known as trpH From Escherichia coli (strain K12).
    183..211     +  promoter       tac promoter: strong E. coli promoter; hybrid between the trp and lac UV5 promoters
    219..235     +  protein_bind   lac operator: The lac repressor binds to the lac operator to inhibit transcription in E. coli. This inhibition can be relieved by adding lactose or isopropyl-β-D-thiogalactopyranoside (IPTG). lac repressor encoded by lacI
    258..911     +  CDS            GST26_SCHJA: Experimental evidence at protein level: Swiss-Prot protein existence level 1. GST isoenzymes appear to play a central role in the parasite detoxification system. Other functions are also suspected including a role in increasing the solubility of haematin in the parasite gut. From Schistosoma japonicum (Blood fluke).
    951..2453    +  CDS            Tnrc6a (fragment): TNR6A_MOUSE - Also known as Kiaa1460. Experimental evidence at protein level: Swiss-Prot protein existence level 1. Plays a role in RNA-mediated gene silencing by both micro- RNAs (miRNAs) and short interfering RNAs (siRNAs) (PubMed:22187428). Required for miRNA-dependent repression of translation and for siRNA- dependent endonucleolytic cleavage of complementary mRNAs by argonaute family proteins (PubMed:22187428). As a scaffolding protein, associates with argonaute proteins bound to partially complementary mRNAs, and can simultaneously recruit CCR4-NOT and PAN deadenylase complexes (By simil
   2484..2523    +  CDS            rop (fragment): Rop protein, which maintains plasmids at low copy number; rop
   2625..2665    +  misc_feature   bom (fragment): basis of mobility region from pBR322
   2770..2874    +  promoter       AmpR promoter: bla
   2875..3735    +  CDS            AmpR: β-lactamase; bla; confers resistance to ampicillin, carbenicillin, and related antibiotics
   3906..4494    +  rep_origin     ori: high-copy-number ColE1/pMB1/pBR322/pUC origin of replication
   4680..4731    -  misc_feature   bom (fragment): basis of mobility region from pBR322
   4738..4815    +  promoter       lacIq promoter: lacI (mutant); In the lacIq allele, a single base change in the promoter boosts expression of the lacI gene about 10-fold.
   4816..5898    +  CDS            lacI: lac repressor; lacI; The lac repressor binds to the lac operator to inhibit transcription in E. coli. This inhibition can be relieved by adding lactose or isopropyl-β-D-thiogalactopyranoside (IPTG).
   5911..5932    +  protein_bind   CAP binding site: CAP binding activates transcription in the presence of cAMP. E. coli catabolite activator protein
   5947..5977    +  promoter       lac promoter: promoter for the E. coli lac operon
   5985..6001    +  protein_bind   lac operator: The lac repressor binds to the lac operator to inhibit transcription in E. coli. This inhibition can be relieved by adding lactose or isopropyl-β-D-thiogalactopyranoside (IPTG). lac repressor encoded by lacI
   6021..6194    +  CDS            lacZα: LacZα fragment of β-galactosidase; lacZ fragment
