[The description below was written by a language model from this plasmid's Addgene catalogue record and pLannotate feature annotations shown in this document.]
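Description:
pGEX-6P-1-HsTNRC6A_1209-1709-M2WA-CIM1-2mut-F1359A_S is a 6,467-nt bacterial expression plasmid for producing a mutated C-terminal fragment of human TNRC6A (GW182) as a glutathione S-transferase fusion in E. coli. The catalogue lists the backbone as unknown, but the name and the annotated features are consistent with a pGEX-6P-1-type vector. An IPTG-inducible tac promoter with a lac operator drives the Schistosoma japonicum GST coding sequence, followed in the same orientation by the roughly 1.5-kb TNRC6A insert. A plasmid-borne lacI gene under the lacIq promoter supplies repressor to keep expression off until induction. Propagation relies on a ColE1/pBR322-family origin and selection on the AmpR β-lactamase gene. The record lists the plasmid as low copy. Remnants of rop, bom, lacZα and a lac promoter region are backbone leftovers rather than functional parts of the payload.

The insert covers residues 1209–1709 of TNRC6A, numbered against isoform 2. The annotation tool matched it to the mouse orthologue, but the record gives the species as human. The name indicates several engineered changes (M2WA, CIM1-2mut and F1359A), although the record does not define them individually. The depositor also notes one additional non-silent substitution, K1578E, relative to the reference isoform. The associated publication addresses how GW182 interactions with PABP and deadenylase complexes contribute to translational repression and decay of miRNA targets. This suggests the construct provides recombinant GST-tagged mutant protein for binding studies such as pulldowns, though the record states only bacterial expression as its purpose. The depositor sequence may be theoretical or based on Sanger sequencing rather than fully verified.
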