Addgene plasmid #147512: pGEX-6P-1-HsTNRC6A_1209-1709-M2WA-CIM1-2mut-F1359A_S
Purpose: Bacterial Expression of HsTNRC6A_1209-1709-M2WA-CIM1-2mut-F1359A
Depositing lab: Elisa Izaurralde. Depositing organization: Max Planck Institute for Developmental Biology. Publication: The interactions of GW182 proteins with PABP and deadenylases are required for both translational repression and degradation of miRNA targets. Huntzinger E, Kuzuoglu-Ozturk D, Braun JE, Eulalio A, Wohlbold L, Izaurralde E. Nucleic Acids Res. 2013 Jan;41(2):978-94. doi: 10.1093/nar/gks1078. Epub 2012 Nov 21. PubMed 23172285.
Backbone
  Vector backbone: Unknown
  Vector type: Bacterial Expression
Growth in bacteria
  Bacterial resistance: Ampicillin, 100 μg/mL
  Growth temperature: 37°C
  Growth strain: DH5alpha
  Copy number: Low Copy
Gene/Insert
  Gene/Insert name: HsTNRC6A_1209-1709-M2WA-CIM1-2mut-F1359A
  Species: H. sapiens (human)
  Mutation: one non silent mutation K1578E compared to the sequence of isoform2 given by Uniprot: Q8NDV7-2
  Entrez Gene: TNRC6A (a.k.a. CAGH26, FAME6, GW1, GW182, TNRC6)
  Cloning method: Unknown
Terms and licenses: Academic/Nonprofit Terms; Industry Terms: Not Available to Industry
Depositor comments: Plasmids from this collection were made available to the research community and donated after the lab closed. Please note that the sequence provided by the depositing laboratory may be theoretical/predicted or based on Sanger sequencing results. There may be discrepancies between sequencing results obtained by Addgene and the depositor sequence. If an Addgene verified sequence is not available, please contact before placing your order to request that our lab fully sequence the plasmid.
How to cite: pGEX-6P-1-HsTNRC6A_1209-1709-M2WA-CIM1-2mut-F1359A_S was a gift from Elisa Izaurralde (Addgene plasmid # 147512 ; http://n2t.net/addgene:147512 ; RRID:Addgene_147512)
